Addgene plasmid #199746: pAAV.cc84-mut
Purpose: Expresses AAV2 Rep and AAV.cc84 Cap
Depositing lab: Aravind Asokan. Depositing organization: Duke University. Publication: Structure-guided AAV capsid evolution strategies for enhanced CNS gene delivery. Gonzalez TJ, Mitchell-Dick A, Blondel LO, Fanous MM, Hull JA, Oh DK, Moller-Tank S, Castellanos Rivera RM, Piedrahita JA, Asokan A. Nat Protoc. 2023 Sep 21. doi: 10.1038/s41596-023-00875-y. PubMed 37735235.
Backbone
  Vector backbone: pMCV
  Backbone size w/o insert (bp): 1799
  Total vector size (bp): 6088
  Modifications to backbone: Inserted AAV2 Rep and AAV.cc84 Cap
  Vector type: Mammalian Expression, AAV
Growth in bacteria
  Bacterial resistance: Ampicillin, 100 μg/mL
  Growth temperature: 37°C
  Growth strain: NEB Stable
  Copy number: High Copy
Gene/Insert
  Gene/Insert name: AAV.cc84 Cap
  Species: Synthetic
  Insert size (bp): 2211
  Mutation: mutated amino acids 586-592 in Cap
  Cloning method: Restriction Enzyme; 5′ cloning site EcoRV (not destroyed); 3′ cloning site None (unknown if destroyed)
  Sequencing primers: 5′ CATGTGGTCACGCTGGGTATTTAAG
Terms and licenses: Academic/Nonprofit Terms; Industry Terms: Not Available to Industry
How to cite: pAAV.cc84-mut was a gift from Aravind Asokan (Addgene plasmid # 199746 ; http://n2t.net/addgene:199746 ; RRID:Addgene_199746)
