[The description below was written by a language model from this plasmid's Addgene catalogue record and pLannotate feature annotations shown in this document.]
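Description:
pAAV.cc84-mut is a 6,088 bp AAV Rep/Cap packaging plasmid built on the small pMCV backbone (about 1.8 kb) and classed as a mammalian expression/AAV vector. It supplies the AAV2 Rep proteins together with the engineered AAV.cc84 capsid. In bacteria it is maintained through a high-copy ColE1/pUC-type origin and selected with ampicillin via a β-lactamase gene driven by its own bla promoter. These two elements make up essentially all of the annotated backbone.

The payload is a contiguous rep–cap arrangement. The feature table annotates a Rep52 open reading frame matching AAV2, followed immediately by a roughly 2.2 kb VP1 capsid reading frame. About 800 bp upstream of the Rep52 annotation is unannotated, which would be consistent with the N-terminal portion of the larger Rep proteins, although the table does not confirm this. No promoters are annotated for rep or cap, so the record does not state how they are driven. The automated annotation labels the cap frame by similarity to the AAV2 capsid, but the catalogue describes it as a synthetic AAV.cc84 Cap carrying mutated amino acids at positions 586–592. The parental serotype is not given. As in natural AAV, the single cap frame would be expected to yield the nested VP1, VP2 and VP3 proteins that assemble into the 60-subunit icosahedral shell. No ITRs are annotated, in keeping with a helper plasmid that provides replication and capsid functions in trans rather than being packaged.

The plasmid comes from work on structure-guided capsid evolution for improved central nervous system gene delivery. It would typically be co-transfected with an ITR-flanked transgene plasmid and adenoviral helper functions to produce recombinant vectors with this capsid variant.
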