Features (pLannotate 1.2.2; 5 found; start..end, strand, type, name):
    815..2005    +  CDS            Rep52: REP52_AAV2S - Experimental evidence at protein level: Swiss-Prot protein existence level 1. Plays a critical role during packaging of viral DNA into empty capsids, where they are thought to be part of the packaging motor complex. The single stranded genomic DNA is packaged in a 3' to 5' direction and requires the association between viral DNA and Rep40. Regulates host PKA activity by interacting with host PRKX as a mechanism to interfere with helper virus propagation and to promote its own replication. From Adeno-associated virus 2 (isolate Srivastava/1982) (AAV-2).
   2025..4232    +  CDS            VP1: CAPSD_AAV2S - Experimental evidence at protein level: Swiss-Prot protein existence level 1. Capsid protein self-assembles to form an icosahedral capsid with a T=1 symmetry, about 22 nm in diameter, and consisting of 60 copies of three size variants of the capsid protein VP1, VP2 and VP3 which differ in their N-terminus. The capsid encapsulates the genomic ssDNA. Binds to host cell heparan sulfate and uses host ITGA5-ITGB1 as coreceptor on the cell surface to provide virion attachment to target cell. This attachment induces virion internalization predominantly through clathrin-dependent endocyt
   4339..4927    -  rep_origin     ori: high-copy-number ColE1/pMB1/pBR322/pUC origin of replication
   5098..5958    -  CDS            AmpR: β-lactamase; bla; confers resistance to ampicillin, carbenicillin, and related antibiotics
   5959..6063    -  promoter       AmpR promoter: bla
>Addgene plasmid #199746 | pAAV.cc84-mut | addgene full sequence | sequence record 392586 | Addgene NGS Result
GATATCCTTAAGGTCCTGTATTAGAGGTCACGTGAGTGTTTTGCGACATTTTGCGACACCATGTGGTCAC
GCTGGGTATTTAAGCCCGAGTGAGCACGCAGGGTCTCCATTTTGAAGCGGGAGGTTTGAACGCGCAGCCA
CCACGCCGGGGTTTTACGAGATTGTGATTAAGGTCCCCAGCGACCTTGACGAGCATCTGCCCGGCATTTC
TGACAGCTTTGTGAACTGGGTGGCCGAGAAGGAATGGGAGTTGCCGCCAGATTCTGACATGGATCTGAAT
CTGATTGAGCAGGCACCCCTGACCGTGGCCGAGAAGCTGCAGCGCGACTTTCTGACGGAATGGCGCCGTG
TGAGTAAGGCCCCGGAGGCCCTTTTCTTTGTGCAATTTGAGAAGGGAGAGAGCTACTTCCACATGCACGT
GCTCGTGGAAACCACCGGGGTGAAATCCATGGTTTTGGGACGTTTCCTGAGTCAGATTCGCGAAAAACTG
ATTCAGAGAATTTACCGCGGGATCGAGCCGACTTTGCCAAACTGGTTCGCGGTCACAAAGACCAGAAATG
GCGCCGGAGGCGGGAACAAGGTGGTGGATGAGTGCTACATCCCCAATTACTTGCTCCCCAAAACCCAGCC
TGAGCTCCAGTGGGCGTGGACTAATATGGAACAGTATTTAAGCGCCTGTTTGAATCTCACGGAGCGTAAA
CGGTTGGTGGCGCAGCATCTGACGCACGTGTCGCAGACGCAGGAGCAGAACAAAGAGAATCAGAATCCCA
ATTCTGATGCGCCGGTGATCAGATCAAAAACTTCAGCCAGGTACATGGAGCTGGTCGGGTGGCTCGTGGA
CAAGGGGATTACCTCGGAGAAGCAGTGGATCCAGGAGGACCAGGCCTCATACATCTCCTTCAATGCGGCC
TCCAACTCGCGGTCCCAAATCAAGGCTGCCTTGGACAATGCGGGAAAGATTATGAGCCTGACTAAAACCG
CCCCCGACTACCTGGTGGGCCAGCAGCCCGTGGAGGACATTTCCAGCAATCGGATTTATAAAATTTTGGA
ACTAAACGGGTACGATCCCCAATATGCGGCTTCCGTCTTTCTGGGATGGGCCACGAAAAAGTTCGGCAAG
AGGAACACCATCTGGCTGTTTGGGCCTGCAACTACCGGGAAGACCAACATCGCGGAGGCCATAGCCCACA
CTGTGCCCTTCTACGGGTGCGTAAACTGGACCAATGAGAACTTTCCCTTCAACGACTGTGTCGACAAGAT
GGTGATCTGGTGGGAGGAGGGGAAGATGACCGCCAAGGTCGTGGAGTCGGCCAAAGCCATTCTCGGAGGA
AGCAAGGTGCGCGTGGACCAGAAATGCAAGTCCTCGGCCCAGATAGACCCGACTCCCGTGATCGTCACCT
CCAACACCAACATGTGCGCCGTGATTGACGGGAACTCAACGACCTTCGAACACCAGCAGCCGTTGCAAGA
CCGGATGTTCAAATTTGAACTCACCCGCCGTCTGGATCATGACTTTGGGAAGGTCACCAAGCAGGAAGTC
AAAGACTTTTTCCGGTGGGCAAAGGATCACGTGGTTGAGGTGGAGCATGAATTCTACGTCAAAAAGGGTG
GAGCCAAGAAAAGACCCGCCCCCAGTGACGCAGATATAAGTGAGCCCAAACGGGTGCGCGAGTCAGTTGC
GCAGCCATCGACGTCAGACGCGGAAGCTTCGATCAACTACGCAGACAGGTACCAAAACAAATGTTCTCGT
CACGTGGGCATGAATCTGATGCTGTTTCCCTGCAGACAATGCGAGAGAATGAATCAGAATTCAAATATCT
GCTTCACTCACGGACAGAAAGACTGTTTAGAGTGCTTTCCCGTGTCAGAATCTCAACCCGTTTCTGTCGT
CAAAAAGGCGTATCAGAAACTGTGCTACATTCATCATATCATGGGAAAGGTGCCAGACGCTTGCACTGCC
TGCGATCTGGTCAATGTGGATTTGGATGACTGCATCTTTGAACAATAAATGATTTAAATCAGGTATGGCT
GCCGATGGTTATCTTCCAGATTGGCTCGAGGACAACCTTAGTGAAGGAATTCGCGAGTGGTGGGCTTTGA
AACCTGGAGCCCCTCAACCCAAGGCAAATCAACAACATCAAGACAACGCTCGAGGTCTTGTGCTTCCGGG
TTACAAATACCTTGGACCCGGCAACGGACTCGACAAGGGGGAGCCGGTCAACGCAGCAGACGCGGCGGCC
CTCGAGCACGACAAGGCCTACGACCAGCAGCTCAAGGCCGGAGACAACCCGTACCTCAAGTACAACCACG
CCGACGCCGAGTTCCAGGAGCGGCTCAAAGAAGATACGTCTTTTGGGGGCAACCTCGGGCGAGCAGTCTT
CCAGGCCAAAAAGAGGCTTCTTGAACCTCTTGGTCTGGTTGAGGAAGCGGCTAAGACGGCTCCTGGAAAG
AAGAGGCCTGTAGAGCAGTCTCCTCAGGAACCGGACTCCTCCGCGGGTATTGGCAAATCGGGTGCACAGC
CCGCTAAAAAGAGACTCAATTTCGGTCAGACTGGCGACACAGAGTCAGTCCCAGACCCTCAACCAATCGG
AGAACCTCCCGCAGCCCCCTCAGGTGTGGGATCTCTTACAATGGCTTCAGGTGGTGGCGCACCAGTGGCA
GACAATAACGAAGGTGCCGATGGAGTGGGTAGTTCCTCGGGAAATTGGCATTGCGATTCCCAATGGCTGG
GGGACAGAGTCATCACCACCAGCACCCGAACCTGGGCCCTGCCCACCTACAACAATCACCTCTACAAGCA
AATCTCCAACAGCACATCTGGAGGATCTTCAAATGACAACGCCTACTTCGGCTACAGCACCCCCTGGGGG
TATTTTGACTTCAACAGATTCCACTGCCACTTCTCACCACGTGACTGGCAGCGACTCATCAACAACAACT
GGGGATTCCGGCCTAAGCGACTCAACTTCAAGCTCTTCAACATTCAGGTCAAAGAGGTTACGGACAACAA
TGGAGTCAAGACCATCGCCAATAACCTTACCAGCACGGTCCAGGTCTTCACGGACTCAGACTATCAGCTC
CCGTACGTGCTCGGGTCGGCTCACGAGGGCTGCCTCCCGCCGTTCCCAGCGGACGTTTTCATGATTCCTC
AGTACGGGTATCTGACGCTTAATGATGGAAGCCAGGCCGTGGGTCGTTCGTCCTTTTACTGCCTGGAATA
TTTCCCGTCGCAAATGCTAAGAACGGGTAACAACTTCCAGTTCAGCTACGAGTTTGAGAACGTACCTTTC
CATAGCAGCTACGCTCACAGCCAAAGCCTGGACCGACTAATGAATCCACTCATCGACCAATACTTGTACT
ATCTCTCAAAGACTATTAACGGTTCTGGACAGAATCAACAAACGCTAAAATTCAGTGTGGCCGGACCCAG
CAACATGGCTGTCCAGGGAAGAAACTACATACCTGGACCCAGCTACCGACAACAACGTGTCTCAACCACT
GTGACTCAAAACAACAACAGCGAATTTGCTTGGCCTGGAGCTTCTTCTTGGGCTCTCAATGGACGTAATA
GCTTGATGAATCCTGGACCTGCTATGGCCAGCCACAAAGAAGGAGAGGACCGTTTCTTTCCTTTGTCTGG
ATCTTTAATTTTTGGCAAACAAGGAACTGGAAGAGACAACGTGGATGCGGACAAAGTCATGATAACCAAC
GAAGAAGAAATTAAAACTACTAACCCGGTAGCAACGGAGTCCTATGGACAAGTGGCCACAAACCACCAGA
ACGCGGTGGGGGCCCTCAGCACCGGCTGGGTTCAAAACCAAGGAATACTTCCGGGTATGGTTTGGCAGGA
CAGAGATGTGTACCTGCAAGGACCCATTTGGGCCAAAATTCCTCACACGGACGGCAACTTTCACCCTTCT
CCGCTGATGGGAGGGTTTGGAATGAAGCACCCGCCTCCTCAGATCCTCATCAAAAACACACCTGTACCTG
CGGATCCTCCAACGGCCTTCAACAAGGACAAGCTGAACTCTTTCATCACCCAGTATTCTACTGGCCAAGT
CAGCGTGGAGATCGAGTGGGAGCTGCAGAAGGAAAACAGCAAGCGCTGGAACCCGGAGATCCAGTACACT
TCCAACTATTACAAGTCTAATAATGTTGAATTTGCTGTTAATACTGAAGGTGTATATAGTGAACCCCGCC
CCATTGGCACCAGATACCTGACTCGTAATCTGTAATTGCTTGTTAATCAATAAACCGTTTAATTCGTTTC
AGTTGAACTTTGGTCTAGAGATATCAGCAAAAGGCCAGGAACCGTAAAAAGGCCGCGTTGCTGGCGTTTT
TCCATAGGCTCCGCCCCCCTGACGAGCATCACAAAAATCGACGCTCAAGTCAGAGGTGGCGAAACCCGAC
AGGACTATAAAGATACCAGGCGTTTCCCCCTGGAAGCTCCCTCGTGCGCTCTCCTGTTCCGACCCTGCCG
CTTACCGGATACCTGTCCGCCTTTCTCCCTTCGGGAAGCGTGGCGCTTTCTCATAGCTCACGCTGTAGGT
ATCTCAGTTCGGTGTAGGTCGTTCGCTCCAAGCTGGGCTGTGTGCACGAACCCCCCGTTCAGCCCGACCG
CTGCGCCTTATCCGGTAACTATCGTCTTGAGTCCAACCCGGTAAGACACGACTTATCGCCACTGGCAGCA
GCCACTGGTAACAGGATTAGCAGAGCGAGGTATGTAGGCGGTGCTACAGAGTTCTTGAAGTGGTGGCCTA
ACTACGGCTACACTAGAAGAACAGTATTTGGTATCTGCGCTCTGCTGAAGCCAGTTACCTTCGGAAAAAG
AGTTGGTAGCTCTTGATCCGGCAAACAAACCACCGCTGGTAGCGGTGGTTTTTTTGTTTGCAAGCAGCAG
ATTACGCGCAGAAAAAAAGGATCTCAAGAAGATCCTTTGATCTTTTCTACGGGGTCTGACGCTCAGTGGA
ACGAAAACTCACGTTAAGGGATTTTGGTCATGAGATTATCAAAAAGGATCTTCACCTAGATCCTTTTAAA
TTAAAAATGAAGTTTTAAATCAATCTAAAGTATATATGAGTAAACTTGGTCTGACAGTTACCAATGCTTA
ATCAGTGAGGCACCTATCTCAGCGATCTGTCTATTTCGTTCATCCATAGTTGCCTGGCTCCCCGTCGTGT
AGATAACTACGATACGGGAGGGCTTACCATCTGGCCCCAGTGCTGCAATGATACCGCGAGACCCACGCTC
ACCGGCTCCAGATTTATCAGCAATAAACCAGCCAGCCGGAAGGGCCGAGCGCAGAAGTGGTCCTGCAACT
TTATCCGCCTCCATCCAGTCTATTAATTGTTGCCGGGAAGCTAGAGTAAGTAGTTCGCCAGTTAATAGTT
TGCGCAACGTTGTTGCCATTGCTACAGGCATCGTGGTGTCACGCTCGTCGTTTGGTATGGCTTCATTCAG
CTCCGGTTCCCAACGATCAAGGCGAGTTACATGATCCCCCATGTTGTGCAAAAAAGCGGTTAGCTCCTTC
GGTCCTCCGATCGTTGTCAGAAGTAAGTTGGCCGCAGTGTTATCACTCATGGTTATGGCAGCACTGCATA
ATTCTCTTACTGTCATGCCATCCGTAAGATGCTTTTCTGTGACTGGTGAGTACTCAACCAAGTCATTCTG
AGAATAGTGTATGCGGCGACCGAGTTGCTCTTGCCCGGCGTCAATACGGGATAATACCGCGCCACATAGC
AGAACTTTAAAAGTGCTCATCATTGGAAAACGTTCTTCGGGGCGAAAACTCTCAAGGATCTTACCGCTGT
TGAGATCCAGTTCGATGTAACCCACTCGTGCACCCAACTGATCTTCAGCATCTTTTACTTTCACCAGCGT
TTCTGGGTGAGCAAAAACAGGAAGGCAAAATGCCGCAAAAAAGGGAATAAGGGCGACACGGAAATGTTGA
ATACTCATACTCTTCCTTTTTCAATATTATTGAAGCATTTATCAGGGTTATTGTCTCATGAGCGGATACA
TATTTGAATGTATTTAGAAAAATAAACAAATAGGGGTTCCGCGCACATTTCCCCGAAAAGTGCCACCT
